Addgene plasmid #54891: mApple-EB1-C-18
Purpose: Localization: MT End Binding Protein, Excitation: 568, Emission: 592
Depositing lab: Michael Davidson. Depositing organization: Florida State University, Tallahassee.
Backbone
  Vector backbone: mApple-C1
  Backbone size w/o insert (bp): 4750
  Vector type: Mammalian Expression
  Selectable markers: Neomycin (select with G418)
Growth in bacteria
  Bacterial resistance: Kanamycin, 50 μg/mL
  Growth temperature: 37°C
  Growth strain: DH5alpha
  Copy number: High Copy
Gene/Insert
  Gene/Insert name: EB1 (alt name: NM_012325.2)
  Species: H. sapiens (human)
  Entrez Gene: MAPRE1 (a.k.a. EB1)
  Promoter: CMV
  Tag / fusion protein: mApple (N terminal on backbone)
  Cloning method: Unknown
  Sequencing primers: 5′ CMV-F; 3′ SV40pA-R
Terms and licenses: Academic/Nonprofit Terms; Industry Terms: Not Available to Industry
Depositor comments: . Excitation = 568; Emission = 592
How to cite: mApple-EB1-C-18 was a gift from Michael Davidson (Addgene plasmid # 54891 ; http://n2t.net/addgene:54891 ; RRID:Addgene_54891)
