[The description below was written by a language model from this plasmid's Addgene catalogue record.]
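Description:
mApple-EB1-C-18 is a mammalian expression plasmid built on the mApple-C1 backbone (about 4.75 kb without the insert), a C1-style fluorescent protein fusion vector in which the gene of interest is placed downstream of the fluorophore. It is maintained as a high-copy plasmid in E. coli under kanamycin selection. It also carries a neomycin resistance marker, so transfected mammalian cells can be selected with G418 and stable lines can be derived. No feature table accompanies the record, so the origin of replication and the exact layout of the marker cassette are not stated. The 3′ sequencing primer named in the record does imply an SV40 polyadenylation signal downstream of the insert.

The payload is human EB1 (MAPRE1), a microtubule end-binding protein, expressed from the strong constitutive CMV promoter as a fusion with mApple at its N terminus. mApple is a monomeric red-orange fluorescent protein, listed here with excitation at 568 nm and emission at 592 nm. The "C-18" in the name probably refers to the C-type vector configuration and the length of the linker between fluorophore and EB1, but the record does not define it, and the cloning method is listed as unknown.

The stated purpose is localization: the fusion serves as a fluorescent marker for the microtubule end-binding protein in mammalian cells. EB1 is known to accumulate at growing microtubule plus ends, so constructs of this type are generally used in live-cell imaging to visualise microtubule growth dynamics. The red emission allows them to be combined with green or cyan markers.
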