>Addgene plasmid #54891 | mApple-EB1-C-18 | depositor partial sequence | sequence record 85281 | insert sequence
GATCCGCTAGCGCTACCGGTCGCCACCATGGTGAGCAAGGGCGAGGAGAATAACATGGCCATCATCAAGG
AGTTCATGCGCTTCAAGGTGCACATGGAGGGCTCCGTGAACGGCCACGAGTTCGAGATCGAGGGCGAGGG
CGAGGGCCGCCCCTACGAGGCCTTTCAGACCGCTAAGCTGAAGGTGACCAAGGGTGGCCCCCTGCCCTTC
GCCTGGGACATCCTGTCCCCTCAGTTCATGTACGGCTCCAAGGTCTACATTAAGCACCCAGCCGACATCC
CCGACTACTTCAAGCTGTCCTTCCCCGAGGGCTTCAGGTGGGAGCGCGTGATGAACTTCGAGGACGGCGG
CATTATTCACGTTAACCAGGACTCCTCCCTGCAGGACGGCGTGTTCATCTACAAGGTGAAGCTGCGCGGC
ACCAACTTCCCCTCCGACGGCCCCGTAATGCAGAAGAAGACCATGGGCTGGGAGGCCTCCGAGGAGCGGA
TGTACCCCGAGGACGGCGCCCTGAAGAGCGAGATCAAGAAGAGGCTGAAGCTGAAGGACGGCGGCCACTA
CGCCGCCGAGGTCAAGACCACCTACAAGGCCAAGAAGCCCGTGCAGCTGCCCGGCGCCTACATCGTCGAC
ATCAAGTTGGACATCGTGTCCCACAACGAGGACTACACCATCGTGGAACAGTACGAACGCGCCGAGGGCC
GCCACTCCACCGGCGGCATGGACGAGCTGTACAAGTCCGGACTCAGATCTGGCAGCGGTGGAGGCAGCGC
ATCCGGCGGAAGCGGAAGC
[387 nt withheld, positions 790-1176]
CAAGGTCAAGAAACTGCAGTGGCTCCTTCCCTTGTTGCTCCAGCTCTGAATAAACCGAAGAAACCTCTCA
CTTCTAGCAGTGCAGCTCCCCAGAGGCCCATCTCAACACAGAGAACCGCTGCGGCTCCTAAGGCTGGCCC
TGGTGTGGTGCGAAAGAACCCTGGTGTGGGCAACGGAGACGACGAGGCAGCTGAGTTGATGCAGCAGGTC
AACGTATTGAAACTTACTGTTGAAGACTTGGAGAAAGAGAGGGATTTCTACTTCGGAAAGCTACGGAACA
TTGAATTGATTTGCCAGGAGAACGAGGGGGAAAACGACCCTGTATTGCAGAGGATTGTAGACATTCTGTA
TGCCACAGATGAAGGCTTTGTGATACCTGATGAAGGGGGCCCACAGGAGGAGCAAGAAGAGTATTAAGGA
TCCACCGGATCTAGATAACTGATCATAATCAGCCATA
