>Addgene plasmid #54891 | mApple-EB1-C-18 | addgene partial sequence | sequence record 95075 | mCherry-F 5'-ccccgtaatgcagaagaaga-3'
CCGAGGACGGCGCCCTGAAGAGCGAGATCAAGAAGAGGCTGAAGCTGAAGGACGGCGGCCACTACGCCGC
CGAGGTCAAGACCACCTACAAGGCCAAGAAGCCCGTGCAGCTGCCCGGCGCCTACATCGTCGACATCAAG
TTGGACATCGTGTCCCACAACGAGGACTACACCATCGTGGAACAGTACGAACGCGCCGAGGGCCGCCACT
CCACCGGCGGCATGGACGAGCTGTACAAGTCCGGACTCAGATCTGGCAGCGGTGGAGGCAGCGCATCCGG
CGGAAGCGGAAGC
[387 nt withheld, positions 294-680]
CAAGGTCAAGAAACTGCAGTGGCTCCTTCCCTTGTTGCTCCAGCTCTGAATAAACCGAAGAAACCTCTCA
CTTCTAGCAGTGCAGCTCCCCAGAGGCCCATCTCAACACAGAGAACCGCTGCGGCTCCTAAGGCTGG
